LOCUS       Exported 5181 bp ds-DNA circular SYN 13-MAY-2021
DEFINITION  Yeast Expression plasmid for SARS-CoV-2 nsp10.
ACCESSION   .
VERSION     .
KEYWORDS    pGBW-m4046636
SOURCE      synthetic DNA construct
  ORGANISM  synthetic DNA construct
REFERENCE   1 (bases 1 to 5181)
  TITLE     SARS-CoV-2 protein Yeast expression constructs, tagged, for protein
            expression and/or purification
REFERENCE   2 (bases 1 to 5181)
  AUTHORS   .
  TITLE     Direct Submission
  JOURNAL   Exported May 13, 2021 from SnapGene Server 1.1.58
            http://www.snapgene.com
FEATURES             Location/Qualifiers
     source          1..5181
                     /organism="synthetic DNA construct"
                     /mol_type="other DNA"
     promoter        25..466
                     /gene="S. cerevisiae GAL1"
                     /label=GAL1 promoter
                     /note="inducible promoter, regulated by Gal4"
     protein_bind    25..142
                     /label=UAS
                     /bound_moiety="Gal4"
                     /note="upstream activating sequence mediating
                     Gal4-dependent induction"
     primer_bind     437..460
                     /label=GAL1
                     /note="S. cerevisiae GAL1 promoter, forward primer"
     primer_bind     complement(936..954)
                     /label=CYC1
                     /note="CYC1 transcription termination signal, reverse
                     primer"
     CDS             1305..2108
                     /codon_start=1
                     /gene="S. cerevisiae URA3"
                     /product="orotidine-5'-phosphate decarboxylase, required
                     for uracil biosynthesis"
                     /label=URA3
                     /note="yeast auxotrophic marker, counterselectable with
                     5-fluoroorotic acid (5-FOA)"
                     /translation="MSKATYKERAATHPSPVAAKLFNIMHEKQTNLCASLDVRTTKELL
                     ELVEALGPKICLLKTHVDILTDFSMEGTVKPLKALSAKYNFLLFEDRKFADIGNTVKLQ
                     YSAGVYRIAEWADITNAHGVVGPGIVSGLKQAAEEVTKEPRGLLMLAELSCKGSLSTGE
                     YTKGTVDIAKSDKDFVIGFIAQRDMGGRDEGYDWLIMTPGVGLDDKGDALGQQYRTVDD
                     VVSTGSDIIIVGRGLFAKGRDAKVEGERYRKAGWEAYLRRCGQQN"
     rep_origin      2191..3173
                     /label=2u ori
                     /note="yeast 2u plasmid origin of replication"
     terminator      3251..3280
                     /label=T3Te terminator
                     /note="phage T3 early transcription terminator"
     rep_origin      3302..3889
                     /direction=RIGHT
                     /label=ori
                     /note="high-copy-number ColE1/pMB1/pBR322/pUC origin of
                     replication"
     terminator      3901..3928
                     /label=T7Te terminator
                     /note="phage T7 early transcription terminator"
     CDS             complement(3952..4143)
                     /codon_start=1
                     /gene="rop"
                     /product="Rop protein, which maintains plasmids at low copy
                     number"
                     /label=rop
                     /translation="MTKQEKTALNMARFIRSQTLTLLEKLNELDADEQADICESLHDHA
                     DELYRSCLARFGDDGENL"
     CDS             complement(4144..5004)
                     /codon_start=1
                     /gene="bla"
                     /product="beta-lactamase"
                     /label=AmpR
                     /note="confers resistance to ampicillin, carbenicillin, and
                     related antibiotics"
                     /translation="MSIQHFRVALIPFFAAFCLPVFAHPETLVKVKDAEDQLGARVGYI
                     ELDLNSGKILESLRPEERFPMMSTFKVLLCGAVLSRIDAGQEQLGRRIHYSQNDLVEYS
                     PVTEKHLTDGMTVRELCSAAITMSDNTAANLLLATIGGPKELTAFLHNMGDHVTRLDRW
                     EPELNEAIPNDERDTTMPVAMATTLRKLLTGELLTLASRQQLIDWMEADKVAGSLLRSA
                     LPAGWFIADKSGAGERGSRGIIAALGPDGKPSRIVVIYTTGSQATMDERNRQIAEIGAS
                     LIKHW"
     primer_bind     4767..4786
                     /label=Amp-R
                     /note="Ampicillin resistance gene, reverse primer"
     promoter        complement(5005..5107)
                     /label=cat promoter
                     /note="promoter of the E. coli cat gene encoding
                     chloramphenicol acetyltransferase"
     terminator      5108..5139
                     /label=tonB terminator
                     /note="bidirectional E. coli tonB-P14 transcription
                     terminator"
ORIGIN
        1 gcggccgctt gctatattga agtacggatt agaagccgcc gagcgggcga cagccctccg
       61 acggaagact ctcctccgtg cgtcctcgtc ttcaccggtc gcgttcctga aacgcagatg
      121 tgcctcgcgc cgcactgctc cgaacaataa agattctaca atactagctt ttatggttat
      181 gaagaggaaa aattggcagt aacctggccc cacaaacctt caaattaacg aatcaaatta
      241 acaaccatag gatgataatg cgattagttt tttagcctta tttctggggt aattaatcag
      301 cgaagcgatg atttttgatc tattaacaga tatataaatg gaaaagctgc ataaccactt
      361 taactaatac tttcaacatt ttcagtttgt attacttctt attcaaatgt cataaaagta
      421 tcaacaaaaa attgttaata tacctctata ctttaacgtc aaggagaaaa aactataatg
      481 ggtaatgcaa cagaagtgcc tgccaattca actgtattat ctttctgtgc ttttgctgta
      541 gatgctgcta aagcttacaa agattatcta gctagtgggg gacaaccaat cactaattgt
      601 gttaagatgt tgtgtacaca cactggtact ggtcaggcaa taacagttac accggaagcc
      661 aatatggatc aagaatcctt tggtggtgca tcgtgttgtc tgtactgccg ttgccacata
      721 gatcatccaa atcctaaagg attttgtgac ttaaaaggta agtatgtaca aatacctaca
      781 acttgtgcta atgaccctgt gggttttaca cttaaaaaca cagtctgtac cgtctgcggt
      841 atgtggaaag gttatggctg tagttgtgat caactccgcg aacccatgct ttaaacaggc
      901 cccttttcct ttgtcgatat catgtaatta gttatgtcac gcttacattc acgccctcct
      961 cccacatccg ctctaaccga aaaggaagga gttagacaac ctgaagtcta ggtccctatt
     1021 tatttttttt aatagttatg ttagtattaa gaacgttatt tatatttcaa atttttcttt
     1081 tttttctgta caaagcggcc gccgaaccac tagtgcactg cagtacacgg tttccttgaa
     1141 atttttttga ttcggtaatc tccgaacaga aggaagaacg aaggaaggag cacagactta
     1201 gattggtata tatacgcata tgtagtgttg aagaaacatg aaattgccca gtattcttaa
     1261 cccaactgca cagaacaaaa acgtgcagga aacgaagata aatcatgtcg aaagctacat
     1321 ataaggaacg tgctgctact catcctagtc ctgttgctgc caagctattt aatatcatgc
     1381 acgaaaagca aacaaacttg tgtgcttcat tggatgttcg taccaccaag gaattactgg
     1441 agttagttga agcattaggt cccaaaattt gtttactaaa aacacatgtg gatatcttga
     1501 ctgatttttc catggagggc acagttaagc cgctaaaggc attatccgcc aagtacaatt
     1561 ttttactctt cgaggacaga aaatttgctg acattggtaa tacagtcaaa ttgcagtact
     1621 ctgcgggtgt atacagaata gcagaatggg cagacattac gaatgcacac ggtgtggtgg
     1681 gcccaggtat tgttagcggt ttgaagcagg cggcagaaga agtaacaaag gaacctagag
     1741 gccttttgat gttagcagaa ttgtcatgca agggctccct atctactgga gaatatacta
     1801 agggtactgt tgacattgcg aagagcgaca aagattttgt tatcggcttt attgctcaaa
     1861 gagacatggg tggaagagat gaaggttacg attggttgat tatgacaccc ggtgtgggtt
     1921 tagatgacaa gggagatgca ttgggtcaac agtatagaac cgtggatgat gtggtttcta
     1981 caggatctga cattattatt gttggaagag gactatttgc aaagggaagg gatgctaagg
     2041 tagagggtga acgttacaga aaagcaggct gggaagcata tttgagaaga tgcggccagc
     2101 aaaactaaaa aactgtatta taagtaaatg catgtatact aaactcacaa attagagctt
     2161 caatttaatt atatcagtta ttacccgagt aacgaagcat ctgtgcttca ttttgtagaa
     2221 caaaaatgca acgcgagagc gctaattttt caaacaaaga atctgagctg catttttaca
     2281 gaacagaaat gcaacgcgaa agcgctattt taccaacgaa gaatctgtgc ttcatttttg
     2341 taaaacaaaa atgcaacgcg agagcgctaa tttttcaaac aaagaatctg agctgcattt
     2401 ttacagaaca gaaatgcaac gcgagagcgc tattttacca acaaagaatc tatacttctt
     2461 ttttgttcta caaaaatgca tcccgagagc gctatttttc taacaaagca tcttagatta
     2521 ctttttttct cctttgtgcg ctctataatg cagtctcttg ataacttttt gcactgtagg
     2581 tccgttaagg ttagaagaag gctactttgg tgtctatttt ctcttccata aaaaaagcct
     2641 gactccactt cccgcgttta ctgattacta gcgaagctgc gggtgcattt tttcaagata
     2701 aaggcatccc cgattatatt ctataccgat gtggattgcg catactttgt gaacagaaag
     2761 tgatagcgtt gatgattctt cattggtcag aaaattatga acggtttctt ctattttgtc
     2821 tctatatact acgtatagga aatgtttaca ttttcgtatt gttttcgatt cactctatga
     2881 atagttctta ctacaatttt tttgtctaaa gagtaatact agagataaac ataaaaaatg
     2941 tagaggtcga gtttagatgc aagttcaagg agcgaaaggt ggatgggtag gttatatagg
     3001 gatatagcac agagatatat agcaaagaga tacttttgag caatgtttgt ggaagcggta
     3061 ttcgcaatat tttagtagct cgttacagtc cggtgcgttt ttggtttttt gaaagtgcgt
     3121 catcagagcg cttttggttt tcaaaagcgc tctgaagttc ctatactttc tagctagaga
     3181 ataggaactt cccgagcggc cgcgtgttac aagcttgact ccagcgtaac tggactgcaa
     3241 tcaactcact ggctcacctt cacgggtggg cctttcttcg gtagaaaatc aaaggatctt
     3301 cttgagatcc tttttttctg cgcgtaatct gctgcttgca aacaaaaaaa ccaccgctac
     3361 cagcggtggt ttgtttgccg gatcaagagc taccaactct ttttccgagg taactggctt
     3421 cagcagagcg cagataccaa atactgttct tctagtgtag ccgtagttag gccaccactt
     3481 caagaactct gtagcaccgc ctacatacct cgctctgcta atcctgttac cagtggctgc
     3541 tgccagtggc gataagtcgt gtcttaccgg gttggactca agacgatagt taccggataa
     3601 ggcgcagcgg tcgggctgaa cggggggttc gtgcacacag cccagcttgg agcgaacgac
     3661 ctacaccgaa ctgagatacc tacagcgtga gctatgagaa agcgccacgc ttcccgaagg
     3721 gagaaaggcg gacaggtatc cggtaagcgg cagggtcgga acaggagagc gcacgaggga
     3781 gcttccaggg gtaaacgcct ggtatcttta tagtcctgtc gggtttcgcc acctctgact
     3841 tgagcatcga tttttgtgat gctcgtcagg ggggcggagc ctatggaaaa acgccagcaa
     3901 cgcagaaagg cccacccgaa ggtgagccag gtgattacat ttgggccctc atcagaggtt
     3961 ttcaccgtca tcaccgaaac gcgcgaggca gctgcggtaa agctcatcag cgtggtcgtg
     4021 aagcgattca cagatgtctg cctgttcatc cgcgtccagc tcgttgagtt tctccagaag
     4081 cgttaatgtc tggcttctga taaagcgggc catgttaagg gcggtttttt cctgtttggt
     4141 cacttaccaa tgcttaatca gtgaggcacc tatctcagcg atctgtctat ttcgttcatc
     4201 catagttgcc tgactccccg tcgtgtagat aactacgatg cgggagggct taccatctgg
     4261 ccccagtgct gcaatgatac cgcgagaccc acgctcaccg gctccagatt tatcagcaat
     4321 aaaccagcca gccgggaggg ccgagcgcag aagtgatcct gcaactttat ccgcctccat
     4381 ccagtctatt aattgttgcc gggaagctag agtaagtagt tcgccagtta atagtttgcg
     4441 caacgttgtt gccattgcta caggcatcgt ggtgtcacgc tcgtcgtttg gtatggcttc
     4501 attcagctcc ggttcccaac gatcaaggcg agttacatga tcccccatgt tgtgcaaaaa
     4561 agcggttagc tccttcggtc ctccgatcgt tgccagaagt aagttggccg cagtgttatc
     4621 actcatggtt atggcagcac tgcataattc tcttactgtc atgccatccg tgagatgctt
     4681 ttctgtgact ggtgagtact caaccaagtc attctgagaa tagtgtatgc ggcgaccgag
     4741 ttgctcttgc ccggcgtcaa tacgggataa taccgcgcca catagcagaa ctttaaaagt
     4801 gctcatcatt ggaaaacgtt cttcggggcg taaactctca aggatcttac cgctgttgag
     4861 atccagttcg atgtaaccca ctcgtgcacc caactgatct tcagcatctt ttactttcac
     4921 cagcgtttct gggtgagcaa aaacaggaag gcaaaatgcc gcaaaaaagg gaataagggc
     4981 gacacggaaa tgttgaatac tcattttagc ttccttagct cctgaaaatc tcgataactc
     5041 aaaaaatacg cccggtagtg atcttatttc attatggtga aagttggaac ctcttacgtg
     5101 ccgatcaagt caaaagcctc cggtcggagg cttttgactt tctgctatgg aggtcaggta
     5161 tgatttaaat ggtcagttag a
//
