[The description below was written by a language model from this plasmid's Addgene catalogue record and the feature table of its GenBank file.]
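Description:
pGBW-m4046636 is a yeast–E. coli shuttle plasmid for galactose-inducible expression of SARS-CoV-2 nsp10 in Saccharomyces cerevisiae. The held sequence record is a 5181 bp circular synthetic construct. In yeast it replicates episomally from a 2μ origin and is selected by URA3, which complements uracil auxotrophy and can be counterselected with 5-FOA. In E. coli it is propagated through a ColE1/pUC-type origin and selected with ampicillin. The bla gene is annotated as driven by a cat promoter. A rop coding sequence is also annotated next to AmpR, although the catalogue lists the plasmid as high copy. Short phage T3 and T7 early terminators flank the bacterial origin, and a tonB terminator lies upstream of the resistance cassette, presumably insulating these modules from read-through transcription.

The payload is a wild-type nsp10 coding sequence of about 410 bp, made by gene synthesis from the reference ORF1ab polyprotein product. Listing budding yeast alongside the virus as species may reflect host-adapted codon usage, but the record does not say so. The insert itself is not annotated in the feature table. By position it should lie between the GAL1 promoter, with its Gal4-binding UAS, and a CYC1 terminator region that is marked only by a reverse primer site. Transcription therefore depends on Gal4 and is induced by galactose. The associated reference title describes the construct series as tagged, for protein expression and/or purification, but no tag is annotated or named for this plasmid. The depositor notes that the sequencing used for quality control may not cover the entire plasmid.
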