Addgene plasmid #149186: pGBW-m4046636
Purpose: Yeast Expression plasmid for SARS-CoV-2 nsp10
Depositing lab: Ginkgo Bioworks & Benjie Chen. Depositing organization: Ginkgo Bioworks.
Backbone
  Vector backbone: AmpR; 2u URA3
  Backbone size w/o insert (bp): 4078
  Vector type: Yeast Expression
  Selectable markers: URA3
Growth in bacteria
  Bacterial resistance: Ampicillin, 100 μg/mL
  Growth temperature: 37°C
  Growth strain: DH5alpha
  Copy number: High Copy
Gene/Insert
  Gene/Insert name: SARS-CoV-2 nsp10
  Species: S. cerevisiae (budding yeast); Severe acute respiratory syndrome coronavirus 2
  Insert size (bp): 410
  Mutation: wt
  Entrez Gene: ORF1ab (a.k.a. GU280_gp01)
  Promoter: pGAL1
  Cloning method: Unknown
Resource information
  A portion of this plasmid was derived from a plasmid made by: GinkgoBioworks
Depositor comments: NCBI Reference Sequence: YP_009725306.1. Created by gene synthesis with Not1 site. NGS used for QC was performed by Ginkgo and may not fully cover the entire plasmid.
How to cite: pGBW-m4046636 was a gift from Ginkgo Bioworks & Benjie Chen (Addgene plasmid # 149186 ; http://n2t.net/addgene:149186 ; RRID:Addgene_149186)
